Addgene plasmid #218127: pJM186A
Purpose: Hybrid circuit displaying hsCRBN bait and driving expression of gIII
Depositing lab: David Liu. Depositing organization: Broad Institute. Publication: Continuous evolution of compact protein degradation tags regulated by selective molecular glues. Mercer JAM, DeCarlo SJ, Roy Burman SS, Sreekanth V, Nelson AT, Hunkeler M, Chen PJ, Donovan KA, Kokkonda P, Tiwari PK, Shoba VM, Deb A, Choudhary A, Fischer ES, Liu DR. Science. 2024 Mar 15;383(6688):eadk4422. doi: 10.1126/science.adk4422. Epub 2024 Mar 15. PubMed 38484051.
Backbone
  Vector backbone: SC101
Growth in bacteria
  Bacterial resistance: Ampicillin, 100 μg/mL
  Growth temperature: 37°C
  Growth strain: DH5alpha
  Copy number: Low Copy
Gene/Insert 1
  Gene/Insert name: CRBN
  Species: H. sapiens (human)
  Entrez Gene: CRBN (a.k.a. MRT2, MRT2A)
  Tag / fusion protein: 434cI_RR69 (N terminal on insert)
Gene/Insert 2
  Gene/Insert name: M13 pIII
Terms and licenses: Academic/Nonprofit Terms; Industry Terms: Not Available to Industry
How to cite: pJM186A was a gift from David Liu (Addgene plasmid # 218127 ; http://n2t.net/addgene:218127 ; RRID:Addgene_218127)
