[The description below was written by a language model from this plasmid's Addgene catalogue record and pLannotate feature annotations shown in this document.]
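Description:
pJM186A is a low-copy bacterial plasmid built on the pSC101 replicon. It carries the pSC101 origin together with the Rep101 (RepA) protein that this origin needs, and it is selected in E. coli with ampicillin through a β-lactamase gene under its own bla promoter. It acts as a hybrid-circuit accessory plasmid in a phage-assisted continuous evolution system used to evolve compact degradation tags regulated by molecular glues.

The plasmid holds two divergently oriented payloads. On one strand is human cereblon (CRBN), the substrate-recognition subunit of the DDB1–CUL4 E3 ligase complex and the target of molecular glue degraders. CRBN is fused at its N terminus to the 434cI_RR69 DNA-binding module. The feature table annotates this region as adjoining fragments of the phage 434 cI repressor and 434 Cro, which suggests a chimeric 434-type DNA-binding domain, and a partial FLAG-like segment lies between it and CRBN. This fusion serves as the "bait", presumably anchored to DNA at a 434 operator. On the opposite strand is M13 gene III, which encodes the minor coat protein pIII that phage need for infectivity.

In circuits of this kind, gIII transcription depends on a phage-encoded partner protein binding the bait, so phage propagation is tied to the strength of that interaction. The promoters and operator sites controlling the bait and gIII are not annotated in the feature table or stated in the record. rrnB T1 and T2 terminators, along with an associated 5S rRNA segment, insulate the expression units from one another and from the resistance marker.
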