Features (pLannotate 1.2.2; 13 found; start..end, strand, type, name):
      1..951     -  CDS            Rep101: RepA protein needed for replication with the pSC101 origin; rep101
    999..1221    -  rep_origin     pSC101 ori: low-copy replication origin that requires the Rep101 protein
   1723..1758    -  terminator     rrnB T1 terminator (fragment): Escherichia coli rrnB; transcription terminator T1 from the E. coli rrnB gene
   1889..3162    +  CDS            M13 gene III (fragment) (sequence partly withheld): pIII; III; minor coat protein
   3270..4592    -  CDS            CRBN (sequence withheld): CRBN_HUMAN - Experimental evidence at protein level: Swiss-Prot protein existence level 1. Substrate recognition component of a DCX (DDB1-CUL4-X-box) E3 protein ligase complex that mediates the ubiquitination and subsequent proteasomal degradation of target proteins, such as MEIS2 (Probable). Normal degradation of key regulatory proteins is required for normal limb outgrowth and expression of the fibroblast growth factor FGF8 (PubMed:20223979, PubMed:24328678, PubMed:25043012, PubMed:25108355). Maintains presynaptic glutamate release and consequently cognitive functions, such as memory and lea
   4593..4613    -  CDS            FLAG (fragment): FLAG® epitope tag, followed by an enterokinase cleavage site
   4632..4820    -  CDS            CRO (fragment): RCRO_BP434 - Experimental evidence at protein level: Swiss-Prot protein existence level 1. Cro represses genes normally expressed in early phage development and is necessary for the late stage of lytic growth. It does this by binding to the OL and OR operators regions normally used by the repressor protein for lysogenic maintenance. From Enterobacteria phage 434 (Bacteriophage 434).
   4821..5087    -  CDS            CI (fragment): RPC1_BP434 - Experimental evidence at protein level: Swiss-Prot protein existence level 1. Binds to two sets of three contiguous operator sites in the phage genome. From Enterobacteria phage 434 (Bacteriophage 434).
   5289..5316    -  terminator     rrnB T2 terminator: transcription terminator T2 from the E. coli rrnB gene
   5408..5494    -  terminator     rrnB T1 terminator: Escherichia coli rrnB; transcription terminator T1 from the E. coli rrnB gene
   5496..5611    -  ncRNA          5S rRNA: Accession: RF00001 - 5S ribosomal RNA
   5710..6570    -  CDS            AmpR: β-lactamase; bla; confers resistance to ampicillin, carbenicillin, and related antibiotics
   6571..6675    -  promoter       AmpR promoter: bla
>Addgene plasmid #218127 | pJM186A | addgene full sequence | sequence record 433621 | Addgene NGS Result
TCAGATCCTTCCGTATTTAGCCAGTATGTTCTCTAGTGTGGTTCGTTGTTTTTGCGTGAGCCATGAGAAC
GAACCATTGAGATCATGCTTACTTTGCATGTCACTCAAAAATTTTGCCTCAAAACTGGTGAGCTGAATTT
TTGCAGTTAAAGCATCGTGTAGTGTTTTTCTTAGTCCGTTACGTAGGTAGGAATCTGATGTAATGGTTGT
TGGTATTTTGTCACCATTCATTTTTATCTGGTTGTTCTCAAGTTCGGTTACGAGATCCATTTGTCTATCT
AGTTCAACTTGGAAAATCAACGTATCAGTCGGGCGGCCTCGCTTATCAACCACCAATTTCATATTGCTGT
AAGTGTTTAAATCTTTACTTATTGGTTTCAAAACCCATTGGTTAAGCCTTTTAAACTCATGGTAGTTATT
TTCAAGCATTAACATGAACTTAAATTCATCAAGGCTAATCTCTATATTTGCCTTGTGAGTTTTCTTTTGT
GTTAGTTCTTTTAATAACCACTCATAAATCCTCATAGAGTATTTGTTTTCAAAAGACTTAACATGTTCCA
GATTATATTTTATGAATTTTTTTAACTGGAAAAGATAAGGCAATATCTCTTCACTAAAAACTAATTCTAA
TTTTTCGCTTGAGAACTTGGCATAGTTTGTCCACTGGAAAATCTCAAAGCCTTTAACCAAAGGATTCCTG
ATTTCCACAGTTCTCGTCATCAGCTCTCTGGTTGCTTTAGCTAATACACCATAAGCATTTTCCCTACTGA
TGTTCATCATCTGAGCGTATTGGTTATAAGTGAACGATACCGTCCGTTCTTTCCTTGTAGGGTTTTCAAT
CGTGGGGTTGAGTAGTGCCACACAGCATAAAATTAGCTTGGTTTCATGCTCCGTTAAGTCATAGCGACTA
ATCGCTAGTTCATTTGCTTTGAAAACAACTAATTCAGACATACATCTCAATTGGTCTAGGTAATTTTAAT
CACTATACCAATTGAGATGGGCTAGTCAATGATAATTACTAGTCCTTTTCCTTTGAGTTGTGGGTATCTG
TAAATTCTGCTAGACCTTTGCTGGAAAACTTGTAAATTCTGCTAGACCCTCTGTAAATTCCGCTAGACCT
TTGTGTGTTTTTTTTGTTTATATTCAAGTGGTTATAATTTATAGAATAAAGAAAGAATAAAAAAAGATAA
AAAGAATAGATCCCAGCCCTGTGTATAACTCACTACTTTAGTCAGTTCCGCAGTATTACAAAAGGATGTC
GCAAACGCTGTTTGCTCCTCTACAAAACAGACCTTAAAACCCTAAAGGCTTAAGTAGCACCCTCGCAAGC
TCGGGCAAATCGCTGAATATTCCTTTTGTCTCCGACCATCAGGCACCTGAGTCGCTGTCTTTTTCGTGAC
ATTCAGTTCGCTGCGCTCACGGCTCTGGCAGTGAATGGGGGTAAATGGCACTACAGGCGCCTTTTATGGA
TTCATGCAAGGAAACTACCCATAATACAAGAAAAGCCCGTCACGGGCTTCTCAGGGCGTTTTATGGCGGG
TCTGCTATGTGGTGCTATCTGACTTTTTGCTGTTCAGCAGTTCCTGCCCTCTGATTTTCCAGTCTGACCA
CTTCGGATTATCCCGTGACAGGTCATTCAGACTGGCTAATGCACCCAGTAAGGCAGCGGTATCATCAACA
GGCTTACCCGTCGTACGGTCAAGAGGACATCCGGGCAAATGCAACGAAAGGCTCAGTCGAAAGACTGGGC
CTTTCGTTGCGCTGCGGAGACTTAGGGACCCTAATACAAGAAAGTTTGTTCATTAGGCACCCCGGGCTTT
ACTCGTAAAGCTTCCGGCGCGTATGTTGTGTCGACCGACCTGCAGGTGCAGTAAGGAGGAAAAAAAAA
[85 nt withheld, positions 1889-1973]
C
[98 nt withheld, positions 1975-2072]
A
[92 nt withheld, positions 2074-2165]
TGGTTCT
[206 nt withheld, positions 2173-2378]
G
[176 nt withheld, positions 2380-2555]
CCAATCGTCTGACCTGCCTCAACCTCCTGTC
[82 nt withheld, positions 2587-2668]
GCTCTGAGGGA
[161 nt withheld, positions 2680-2840]
T
[41 nt withheld, positions 2842-2882]
T
[62 nt withheld, positions 2884-2945]
A
[35 nt withheld, positions 2947-2981]
CCTCCCTCAATCGGTTGAATGTCGCCCTTTTGTCTTTGGCGCTGGTAAACCTTACGAGTTCAGTATCGAC
TGCGATAAGATCAACCTGTTCCGC
[50 nt withheld, positions 3076-3125]
T
[36 nt withheld, positions 3127-3162]
ACGGAGCCAATGTACGCAAAAAACCCCGCTTCAGCGGGGTTTTTTCGCCAAAAAAAACCCCGCCCTGTCA
GGGGCGGGGTTTTTTTTTAGGGCCCTACTGACTGTTA
[1323 nt withheld, positions 3270-4592]
CTTGTCATCGTCGTCCTTGTAGTCAACATTCGAATCAGAGGTGCCATTGAGCAGCCAGTCAACACTTACG
CCAAGAGCTGACGCAAGTTCTGGTAAAAAGCGTGGTCGCTTAGTTTTACCGTTTTCGAGCTGCTCTATAG
ACTGCTGGGTAGTCCCCACCTTTTGAGCAAGTTCAGCCTGGTTAAGTCCAAGCTGAATTCTTTTGCTTTT
TACCCTGCTGCTGATACTAGCTCTAACCATGCTAATCAATGGATATTTCCCTTTGGGCTCAACGTGCCCA
ACAAATCTAACATTCGAATCAGAGGTGCCATTGAGCAGCCAGTCAACACTTACGCCAAGAGCTGACGCAA
GTTCTGGTAAAAAGCGTGGTCGCTTAGTTTTACCGTTTTCGAGCTGCTCTATAGACTGCTGGGTAGTCCC
CACCTTTTGAGCAAGTTCAGCCTGGTTAAGTCCAAGCTGAATTCTTTTGCTTTTTACCCTGCTGCTGATA
CTCATTTTTTTTTCCTCCTTACTCTAGTAAAAGTTAAACAAAATTATTTGTAGAGGGAAACCGTTGTGGT
CTCCCTGAATATAGATACCGAGCCTTATGCATGCCCGTAAAGTTATCCAGCAACCACTCATAGACCTAGG
GCAGCAGATAGGGACGACGTGGTGTTAGCTGTGCTCTAGAATCCTCAGCGAGTTTGTAGAAACGCAAAAA
GGCCATCCGTCAGGATGGCCTTCTGCTTAATTTGATGCCTGGCAGTTTATGGCGGGCGTCCTGCCCGCCA
CCCTCCGGGCCGTTGCTTCGCAACGTTCAAATCCGCTCCCGGCGGATTTGTCCTACTCAGGAGAGCGTTC
ACCGACAAACAACAGATAAAACGAAAGGCCCAGTCTTTCGACTGAGCCTTTCGTTTTATTTGATGCCTGG
CAGTTCCCTACTCTCGCATGGGGAGACCCCACACTACCATCGGCGCTACGGCGTTTCACTTCTGAGTTCG
GCATGGGGTCAGGTGGGACCACCGCGCTACTGCCGCCAGGCAAATTCTGTTTTATCAGACCGCTTCTGCG
TTCTGATTTAATCTGTATCAGGCTGAAAATCTTCTCTCATCCGCCAAAACAGCCATGCCCATGGCGTTTA
CCAATGCTTAATCAGTGAGGCACCTATCTCAGCGATCTGTCTATTTCGTTCATCCATAGTTGCCTGACTC
CCCGTCGTGTAGATAACTACGATACGGGAGGGCTTACCATCTGGCCCCAGTGCTGCAATGATACCGCGAG
ACCCACGCTCACCGGCTCCAGATTTATCAGCAATAAACCAGCCAGCCGGAAGGGCCGAGCGCAGAAGTGG
TCCTGCAACTTTATCCGCCTCCATCCAGTCTATTAATTGTTGCCGGGAAGCTAGAGTAAGTAGTTCGCCA
GTTAATAGTTTGCGCAACGTTGTTGCCATTGCTACAGGCATCGTGGTGTCACGCTCGTCGTTTGGTATGG
CTTCATTCAGCTCCGGTTCCCAACGATCAAGGCGAGTTACATGATCCCCCATGTTGTGCAAAAAAGCGGT
TAGCTCCTTCGGTCCTCCGATCGTTGTCAGAAGTAAGTTGGCCGCAGTGTTATCACTCATGGTTATGGCA
GCACTGCATAATTCTCTTACTGTCATGCCATCCGTAAGATGCTTTTCTGTGACTGGTGAGTACTCAACCA
AGTCATTCTGAGAATAGTGTATGCGGCGACCGAGTTGCTCTTGCCCAGCGTCAATACGGGATAATACCGC
GCCACATAGCAGAACTTTAAAAGTGCTCATCATTGGAAAACGTTCTTCGGGGCGAAAACTCTCAAGGATC
TTACCGCTGTTGAGATCCAGTTCGATGTAACCCACTCGTGCACCCAACTGATCTTCAGCATCTTTTACTT
TCACCAGCGTTTCTGGGTGAGCAAAAACAGGAAGGCAAAATGCCGCAAAAAAGGGAATAAGGGCGACACG
GAAATGTTGAATACTCATACTCTTCCTTTTTCAATATTATTGAAGCATTTATCAGGGTTATTGTCTCATG
AGCGGATACATATTTGAATGTATTTAGAAAAATAAACAAATAGGGGTTCCGCGCACATTTCCCCGAAAAG
TGCCACCTGACGTCTAAGAAACCATTATTATCATGACATTAACCTATAAAAATAGGCGTATCACGAGGCC
CTTAGGCCAAATAGGCCGT
